>Addgene plasmid #48354 | pDONR P2R-P3-IRES_ECFP | depositor full sequence | sequence record 70631 | pDONR P2R-P3-IRES_ECFP sequence 4058 bps
CTTTCCTGCGTTATCCCCTGATTCTGTGGATAACCGTATTACCGCCTTTGAGTGAGCTGATACCGCTCGC
CGCAGCCGAACGACCGAGCGCAGCGAGTCAGTGAGCGAGGAAGCGGAAGAGCGCCCAATACGCAAACCGC
CTCTCCCCGCGCGTTGGCCGATTCATTAATGCAGCTGGCACGACAGGTTTCCCGACTGGAAAGCGGGCAG
TGAGCGCAACGCAATTAATACGCGTACCGCTAGCCAGGAAGAGTTTGTAGAAACGCAAAAAGGCCATCCG
TCAGGATGGCCTTCTGCTTAGTTTGATGCCTGGCAGTTTATGGCGGGCGTCCTGCCCGCCACCCTCCGGG
CCGTTGCTTCACAACGTTCAAATCCGCTCCCGGCGGATTTGTCCTACTCAGGAGAGCGTTCACCGACAAA
CAACAGATAAAACGAAAGGCCCAGTCTTCCGACTGAGCCTTTCGTTTTATTTGATGCCTGGCAGTTCCCT
ACTCTCGCGTTAACGCTAGCATGGATGTTTTCCCAGTCACGACGTTGTAAAACGACGGCCAGTCTTAAGC
TCGGGCCCTGCAGCTCTAGAGCTCGAATTCTACAGGTCACTAATACCATCTAAGTAGTTGGTTCATAGTG
ACTGCATATGTTGTGTTTTACAGTATTATGTAGTCTGTTTTTTATGCAAAATCTAATTTAATATATTGAT
ATTTATATCATTTTACGTTTCTCGTTCAACTTTCTTGTACAAAGTGGACATTCTGCAGTCGACGGTACCG
CGGGCCCGGGATCCGCCCCTCTCCCTCCCCCCCCCCTAACGTTACTGGCCGAAGCCGCTTGGAATAAGGC
CGGTGTGCGTTTGTCTATATGTTATTTTCCACCATATTGCCGTCTTTTGGCAATGTGAGGGCCCGGAAAC
CTGGCCCTGTCTTCTTGACGAGCATTCCTAGGGGTCTTTCCCCTCTCGCCAAAGGAATGCAAGGTCTGTT
GAATGTCGTGAAGGAAGCAGTTCCTCTGGAAGCTTCTTGAAGACAAACAACGTCTGTAGCGACCCTTTGC
AGGCAGCGGAACCCCCCACCTGGCGACAGGTGCCTCTGCGGCCAAAAGCCACGTGTATAAGATACACCTG
CAAAGGCGGCACAACCCCAGTGCCACGTTGTGAGTTGGATAGTTGTGGAAAGAGTCAAATGGCTCTCCTC
AAGCGTATTCAACAAGGGGCTGAAGGATGCCCAGAAGGTACCCCATTGTATGGGATCTGATCTGGGGCCT
CGGTACACATGCTTTACATGTGTTTAGTCGAGGTTAAAAAAACGTCTAGGCCCCCCGAACCACGGGGACG
TGGTTTTCCTTTGAAAAACACGATGATAATATGGCCACAACCATGGTGAGCAAGGGCGAGGAGCTGTTCA
CCGGGGTGGTGCCCATCCTGGTCGAGCTGGACGGCGACGTAAACGGCCACAAGTTCAGCGTGTCCGGCGA
GGGCGAGGGCGATGCCACCTACGGCAAGCTGACCCTGAAGTTCATCTGCACCACCGGCAAGCTGCCCGTG
CCCTGGCCCACCCTCGTGACCACCCTGACCTGGGGCGTGCAGTGCTTCAGCCGCTACCCCGACCACATGA
AGCAGCACGACTTCTTCAAGTCCGCCATGCCCGAAGGCTACGTCCAGGAGCGCACCATCTTCTTCAAGGA
CGACGGCAACTACAAGACCCGCGCCGAGGTGAAGTTCGAGGGCGACACCCTGGTGAACCGCATCGAGCTG
AAGGGCATCGACTTCAAGGAGGACGGCAACATCCTGGGGCACAAGCTGGAGTACAACTACATCAGCCACA
ACGTCTATATCACCGCCGACAAGCAGAAGAACGGCATCAAGGCCAACTTCAAGATCCGCCACAACATCGA
GGACGGCAGCGTGCAGCTCGCCGACCACTACCAGCAGAACACCCCCATCGGCGACGGCCCCGTGCTGCTG
CCCGACAACCACTACCTGAGCACCCAGTCCGCCCTGAGCAAAGACCCCAACGAGAAGCGCGATCACATGG
TCCTGCTGGAGTTCGTGACCGCCGCCGGGATCACTCTCGGCATGGACGAGCTGTACAAGTCTAGAGTCGA
CCAGCTGTATCCATACGACGTGCCAGATTACGCTGGACACCATCACCACCATCACGCCTGACTGAACAAC
TTTATTATACAAAGTTGGCATTATAAAAAAGCATTGCTTATCAATTTGTTGCAACGAACAGGTCACTATC
AGTCAAAATAAAATCATTATTTGGAGCTCCATGGTAGCGTTAACGCGGCCGCGATATCCCCTATAGTGAG
TCGTATTACATGGTCATAGCTGTTTCCTGGCAGCTCTGGCCCGTGTCTCAAAATCTCTGATGTTACATTG
CACAAGATAAAAATATATCATCATGAACAATAAAACTGTCTGCTTACATAAACAGTAATACAAGGGGTGT
TATGAGCCATATTCAACGGGAAACGTCGAGGCCGCGATTAAATTCCAACATGGATGCTGATTTATATGGG
TATAAATGGGCTCGCGATAATGTCGGGCAATCAGGTGCGACAATCTATCGCTTGTATGGGAAGCCCGATG
CGCCAGAGTTGTTTCTGAAACATGGCAAAGGTAGCGTTGCCAATGATGTTACAGATGAGATGGTCAGACT
AAACTGGCTGACGGAATTTATGCCTCTTCCGACCATCAAGCATTTTATCCGTACTCCTGATGATGCATGG
TTACTCACCACTGCGATCCCCGGAAAAACAGCATTCCAGGTATTAGAAGAATATCCTGATTCAGGTGAAA
ATATTGTTGATGCGCTGGCAGTGTTCCTGCGCCGGTTGCATTCGATTCCTGTTTGTAATTGTCCTTTTAA
CAGCGATCGCGTATTTCGTCTCGCTCAGGCGCAATCACGAATGAATAACGGTTTGGTTGATGCGAGTGAT
TTTGATGACGAGCGTAATGGCTGGCCTGTTGAACAAGTCTGGAAAGAAATGCATAAACTTTTGCCATTCT
CACCGGATTCAGTCGTCACTCATGGTGATTTCTCACTTGATAACCTTATTTTTGACGAGGGGAAATTAAT
AGGTTGTATTGATGTTGGACGAGTCGGAATCGCAGACCGATACCAGGATCTTGCCATCCTATGGAACTGC
CTCGGTGAGTTTTCTCCTTCATTACAGAAACGGCTTTTTCAAAAATATGGTATTGATAATCCTGATATGA
ATAAATTGCAGTTTCATTTGATGCTCGATGAGTTTTTCTAATCAGAATTGGTTAATTGGTTGTAACACTG
GCAGAGCATTACGCTGACTTGACGGGACGGCGCAAGCTCATGACCAAAATCCCTTAACGTGAGTTACGCG
TCGTTCCACTGAGCGTCAGACCCCGTAGAAAAGATCAAAGGATCTTCTTGAGATCCTTTTTTTCTGCGCG
TAATCTGCTGCTTGCAAACAAAAAAACCACCGCTACCAGCGGTGGTTTGTTTGCCGGATCAAGAGCTACC
AACTCTTTTTCCGAAGGTAACTGGCTTCAGCAGAGCGCAGATACCAAATACTGTCCTTCTAGTGTAGCCG
TAGTTAGGCCACCACTTCAAGAACTCTGTAGCACCGCCTACATACCTCGCTCTGCTAATCCTGTTACCAG
TGGCTGCTGCCAGTGGCGATAAGTCGTGTCTTACCGGGTTGGACTCAAGACGATAGTTACCGGATAAGGC
GCAGCGGTCGGGCTGAACGGGGGGTTCGTGCACACAGCCCAGCTTGGAGCGAACGACCTACACCGAACTG
AGATACCTACAGCGTGAGCATTGAGAAAGCGCCACGCTTCCCGAAGGGAGAAAGGCGGACAGGTATCCGG
TAAGCGGCAGGGTCGGAACAGGAGAGCGCACGAGGGAGCTTCCAGGGGGAAACGCCTGGTATCTTTATAG
TCCTGTCGGGTTTCGCCACCTCTGACTTGAGCGTCGATTTTTGTGATGCTCGTCAGGGGGGCGGAGCCTA
TGGAAAAACGCCAGCAACGCGGCCTTTTTACGGTTCCTGGCCTTTTGCTGGCCTTTTGCTCACATGTT
Features (pLannotate 1.2.2; 14 found; start..end, strand, type, name):
    121..213     +  CDS            lacI (fragment): lac repressor; lacI; The lac repressor binds to the lac operator to inhibit transcription in E. coli. This inhibition can be relieved by adding lactose or isopropyl-β-D-thiogalactopyranoside (IPTG).
    268..295     -  terminator     rrnB T2 terminator: transcription terminator T2 from the E. coli rrnB gene
    427..470     +  terminator     rrnB T1 terminator: Escherichia coli rrnB; transcription terminator T1 from the E. coli rrnB gene
    517..553     -  CDS            lacZα (fragment): LacZα fragment of β-galactosidase; lacZ fragment
    624..747     -  protein_bind   attR2: mutant version of attR; recombination site for the Gateway® LR reaction LR Clonase™
    750..784     +  misc_feature   MCS (fragment): multiple cloning site
    786..1372    +  misc_feature   IRES2: internal ribosome entry site (IRES) of the encephalomyocarditis virus (EMCV)
   1373..2089    +  CDS            ECFP: ECFP is a basic (constitutively fluorescent) cyan fluorescent protein published in 1996, derived from Aequorea victoria. It has low acid sensitivity.
   2111..2134    +  CDS            HA (fragment): HA (human influenza hemagglutinin) epitope tag
   2167..2187    -  protein_bind   attB3: mutant version of attB; core recombination site for the Gateway® BP reaction BP Clonase™
   2178..2263    -  protein_bind   attL1 (fragment): mutant version of attL; recombination site for the Gateway® LR reaction LR Clonase™
   2300..2318    -  promoter       T7 promoter: promoter for bacteriophage T7 RNA polymerase
   2452..3261    +  CDS            KanR: aminoglycoside phosphotransferase; aph(3')-Ia; confers resistance to kanamycin in bacteria or G418 (Geneticin®) in eukaryotes
   3408..3996    +  rep_origin     ori: high-copy-number ColE1/pMB1/pBR322/pUC origin of replication
