[The description below was written by a language model from this plasmid's Addgene catalogue record and pLannotate feature annotations shown in this document.]
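Description:
pDONR P2R-P3-IRES_ECFP is a 4,058 bp Gateway entry clone built in the pDONR P2R-P3 backbone, designed to supply the 3′ module in three-fragment MultiSite Gateway assemblies. It is propagated in E. coli from a high-copy ColE1/pUC-type origin and selected with kanamycin through an aminoglycoside phosphotransferase (KanR) gene. Backbone elements include rrnB T1 and T2 terminators upstream of the cloning region, which insulate the insert from read-through transcription, and a T7 promoter on the far side. M13 forward and reverse priming sites are used for sequencing.

The 1,416 bp insert, amplified by PCR from the plasmid pYIC, consists of an encephalomyocarditis virus IRES followed directly by the ECFP coding sequence, a cyan fluorescent protein derived from Aequorea victoria, ending in a stop codon. The cassette has no promoter of its own. It is flanked by an attR2 site and by a downstream site that the automated annotation labels as attB3 overlapping an attL1 fragment, most likely the attL3 site expected for this type of entry clone. In an LR reaction with matching 5′ and middle entry modules and a destination vector, the cassette is joined downstream of a two-part fusion protein coding sequence. The destination vector's promoter then drives a single bicistronic mRNA from which the fusion protein is translated cap-dependently and ECFP is translated independently via the IRES, marking expressing cells without tagging the protein of interest.

The depositors note a single-nucleotide difference from the reported template sequence, which lies in the IRES rather than in ECFP. Short lacI, lacZα, MCS and HA matches in the feature table are partial fragments, not functional elements described in the record.
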