Addgene plasmid #48354: pDONR P2R-P3-IRES_ECFP
Purpose: Contributes an IRES-ECFP cassette as the 3’-module during MultiSite Gateway cloning of a bi-cistronic mRNA shared with a two-part fusion protein encoded by the 5′- and middle modules.
Depositing lab: Anna Planas & Tomas Santalucia. Depositing organization: Instituto de Investigaciones Biomedicas Agusto Pi i Sunyer. Publication: A plasmid toolkit for cloning chimeric cDNAs encoding customized fusion proteins into any Gateway destination expression vector. Buj R, Iglesias N, Planas AM, Santalucia T. BMC Mol Biol. 2013 Aug 20;14(1):18. doi: 10.1186/1471-2199-14-18. PubMed 23957834.
Backbone
  Vector backbone: pDONRP2R-P3
  Backbone manufacturer: Life Technologies/Invitrogen
  Backbone size w/o insert (bp): 2642
  Total vector size (bp): 4058
  Vector type: Gateway entry vector
Growth in bacteria
  Bacterial resistance: Kanamycin, 50 μg/mL
  Growth temperature: 37°C
  Growth strain: Top10
  Copy number: High Copy
Gene/Insert
  Gene/Insert name: IRES_ECFP
  Species: Synthetic; Aequorea victoria
  Insert size (bp): 1416
  Mutation: ECFP translation is mediated by an IRES. Contains a stop codon at the end of the ECFP sequence. There is a nucleotide difference at position 1265 between our sequencing of this plasmid (A) and the reported sequence for the pYIC plasmid used as template for the PCR amplification of the insert (G). We have not confirmed whether this is related to the PCR. Nevertheless this is part of the IRES sequence and not the ECFP coding sequence.
  Promoter: none
  Cloning method: Gateway Cloning
  Sequencing primers: 5′ M13 forward (-20); 3′ M13 reverse
Resource information
  A portion of this plasmid was derived from a plasmid made by: Addgene plasmid 18673, pYIC
Terms and licenses: Academic/Nonprofit Terms; Industry Terms: Not Available to Industry
How to cite: pDONR P2R-P3-IRES_ECFP was a gift from Anna Planas & Tomas Santalucia (Addgene plasmid # 48354 ; http://n2t.net/addgene:48354 ; RRID:Addgene_48354)
