>Addgene plasmid #48354 | pDONR P2R-P3-IRES_ECFP | addgene partial sequence | sequence record 73012 | M13pUC-Fwd 5'-CCCAGTCACGACGTTGTAAAACG-3'
CAGCTCTAGAGCTCGAATTCTACAGGTCACTAATACCATCTAAGTAGTTGGTTCATAGTGACTGCATATG
TTGTGTTTTACAGTATTATGTAGTCTGTTTTTTATGCAAAATCTAATTTAATATATTGATATTTATATCA
TTTTACGTTTCTCGTTCAACTTTCTTGTACAAAGTGGACATTCTGCAGTCGACGGTACCGCGGGCCCGGG
ATCCGCCCCTCTCCCTCCCCCCCCCCTAACGTTACTGGCCGAAGCCGCTTGGAATAAGGCCGGTGTGCGT
TTGTCTATATGTTATTTTCCACCATATTGCCGTCTTTTGGCAATGTGAGGGCCCGGAAACCTGGCCCTGT
CTTCTTGACGAGCATTCCTAGGGGTCTTTCCCCTCTCGCCAAAGGAATGCAAGGTCTGTTGAATGTCGTG
AAGGAAGCAGTTCCTCTGGAAGCTTCTTGAAGACAAACAACGTCTGTAGCGACCCTTTGCAGGCAGCGGA
ACCCCCCACCTGGCGACAGGTGCCTCTGCGGCCAAAAGCCACGTGTATAAGATACACCTGCAAAGGCGGC
ACAACCCCAGTGCCACGTTGTGAGTTGGATAGTTGTGGAAAGAGTCAAATGGCTCTCCTCAAGCGTATTC
AACAAGGGGCTGAAGGATGCCCAGAAGGTACCCCATTGTATGGGATCTGATCTGGGGCCTCGGTACACAT
GCTTTACATGTGTTTAGTCGAGGTTAAAAAAACGTCTAGGCCCCCCGAACCACGGGGACGTGGTTTTCCT
TTGAAAAACACGATGATAATATGGCCACAACCATGGTGAGCAAGGGCGAGGAGCTGTTCACCGGGGTGGT
GCCCATCCTGGTCGA
